Addgene plasmid #73978: CAG-mCherry-LacZshRNA
Purpose: LacZshRNA (mir155 backbone) was inserted into the 3'UTR of mCherry.
Depositing lab: Connie Cepko. Depositing organization: Harvard Medical School. Publication: A gene regulatory network controls the binary fate decision of rod and bipolar cells in the vertebrate retina. Wang S, Sengel C, Emerson MM, Cepko CL. Dev Cell. 2014 Sep 8;30(5):513-27. doi: 10.1016/j.devcel.2014.07.018. Epub 2014 Aug 21. PubMed 25155555.
Backbone
  Vector backbone: pCAG-mCherry
  Backbone size w/o insert (bp): 5568
  Total vector size (bp): 5632
  Vector type: Mammalian Expression
Growth in bacteria
  Bacterial resistance: Ampicillin, 100 μg/mL
  Growth temperature: 37°C
  Growth strain: DH5alpha
  Copy number: Unknown
Gene/Insert
  Gene/Insert name: shRNA that targets the LacZ gene
  gRNA/shRNA sequence: AAATCGCTGATTTGTGTAGTC
  Promoter: CAG
  Cloning method: Gibson Cloning
  Sequencing primers: 5′ caccatcgtggaacagtacg
Terms and licenses: Academic/Nonprofit Terms; Industry Terms: Not Available to Industry
Depositor comments: The shRNA cassette was obtained via the BLOCK-iTTM PolII miR RNAi Express (Life Technologies).
How to cite: CAG-mCherry-LacZshRNA was a gift from Connie Cepko (Addgene plasmid # 73978 ; http://n2t.net/addgene:73978 ; RRID:Addgene_73978)
