[The description below was written by a language model from this plasmid's Addgene catalogue record and pLannotate feature annotations shown in this document.]
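Description:
CAG-mCherry-LacZshRNA is a 5.6 kb mammalian expression plasmid built on the pCAG-mCherry backbone. It couples a red fluorescent reporter to a microRNA-embedded shRNA within a single Pol II transcript. It is propagated in E. coli through a high-copy ColE1/pUC-type origin and selected with ampicillin via the β-lactamase gene and its own promoter. The backbone also carries an SV40 origin with an adjacent SV40 poly(A) signal, along with remnants of the lac promoter/operator region and small lacI fragments, which appear to be cloning-vector leftovers with no stated role.

Expression is driven by the composite CAG promoter, annotated here as the CMV immediate-early enhancer, the chicken β-actin promoter and a chimeric β-actin/β-globin intron, which gives strong, broadly active transcription in vertebrate cells. This promoter drives the mCherry coding sequence. Immediately downstream, in the 3′ UTR, lies an shRNA hairpin targeting the bacterial LacZ gene, flanked by 5′ and 3′ sequences from mouse miR-155. The transcript ends at a rabbit β-globin polyadenylation signal, and the short "HBB" match just before it most likely reflects β-globin-derived sequence rather than a real coding region. The miR-155 cassette came from a commercial Pol II miR RNAi system and was inserted by Gibson assembly. Because the hairpin sits in a microRNA context, the cell's miRNA machinery can process it out of the mCherry mRNA, so red fluorescence marks the cells that express the shRNA.

LacZ is not an endogenous vertebrate gene, so the construct would typically serve as a non-targeting knockdown control, although the record does not say so explicitly. The associated publication concerns rod versus bipolar cell fate decisions in the vertebrate retina.
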