Features (pLannotate 1.2.2; 19 found; start..end, strand, type, name):
      4..383     +  enhancer       CMV enhancer: human cytomegalovirus immediate early enhancer
    386..661     +  promoter       chicken β-actin promoter: No description available
    662..1670    +  intron         chimeric intron: chimera between introns from chicken β-actin and rabbit β-globin
   1725..2432    +  CDS            mCherry: mCherry is a basic (constitutively fluorescent) red fluorescent protein published in 2004, derived from Discosoma sp.. It is reported to be a very rapidly-maturing monomer with low acid sensitivity.
   2441..2467    +  ncRNA          5' miR-155: sequence upstream of the precursor of mouse miR-155 microRNA (Uva et al., 2013) miRNA
   2531..2569    +  ncRNA          3' miR-155 (fragment): sequence downstream of the precursor of mouse miR-155 microRNA (Uva et al., 2013) miRNA
   2577..2648    +  CDS            HBB (fragment): HBB_PONPY - Experimental evidence at transcript level: Swiss-Prot protein existence level 2. Involved in oxygen transport from the lung to the various peripheral tissues. From Pongo pygmaeus (Bornean orangutan).
   2719..2774    +  polyA_signal   β-globin poly(A) signal: rabbit β-globin polyadenylation signal (Gil and Proudfoot, 1987)
   3159..3175    -  protein_bind   lac operator: The lac repressor binds to the lac operator to inhibit transcription in E. coli. This inhibition can be relieved by adding lactose or isopropyl-β-D-thiogalactopyranoside (IPTG). lac repressor encoded by lacI
   3183..3213    -  promoter       lac promoter: promoter for the E. coli lac operon
   3228..3249    -  protein_bind   CAP binding site: CAP binding activates transcription in the presence of cAMP. E. coli catabolite activator protein
   3262..3301    -  CDS            lacI (fragment): lac repressor; lacI; The lac repressor binds to the lac operator to inhibit transcription in E. coli. This inhibition can be relieved by adding lactose or isopropyl-β-D-thiogalactopyranoside (IPTG).
   3308..3330    +  promoter       SV40 promoter (fragment): SV40 enhancer and early promoter
   3354..3489    +  rep_origin     SV40 ori: SV40 origin of replication
   3509..3643    +  polyA_signal   SV40 poly(A) signal: SV40 polyadenylation signal
   3645..3699    -  CDS            lacI (fragment): lac repressor; lacI; The lac repressor binds to the lac operator to inhibit transcription in E. coli. This inhibition can be relieved by adding lactose or isopropyl-β-D-thiogalactopyranoside (IPTG).
   3882..4470    -  rep_origin     ori: high-copy-number ColE1/pMB1/pBR322/pUC origin of replication
   4641..5501    -  CDS            AmpR: β-lactamase; bla; confers resistance to ampicillin, carbenicillin, and related antibiotics
   5502..5606    -  promoter       AmpR promoter: bla
>Addgene plasmid #73978 | CAG-mCherry-LacZshRNA | depositor full sequence | sequence record 139070 | CAG-mCherry-LacZshRNA
GTCGACATTGATTATTGACTAGTTATTAATAGTAATCAATTACGGGGTCATTAGTTCATAGCCCATATAT
GGAGTTCCGCGTTACATAACTTACGGTAAATGGCCCGCCTGGCTGACCGCCCAACGACCCCCGCCCATTG
ACGTCAATAATGACGTATGTTCCCATAGTAACGCCAATAGGGACTTTCCATTGACGTCAATGGGTGGACT
ATTTACGGTAAACTGCCCACTTGGCAGTACATCAAGTGTATCATATGCCAAGTACGCCCCCTATTGACGT
CAATGACGGTAAATGGCCCGCCTGGCATTATGCCCAGTACATGACCTTATGGGACTTTCCTACTTGGCAG
TACATCTACGTATTAGTCATCGCTATTACCATGGGTCGAGGTGAGCCCCACGTTCTGCTTCACTCTCCCC
ATCTCCCCCCCCTCCCCACCCCCAATTTTGTATTTATTTATTTTTTAATTATTTTGTGCAGCGATGGGGG
CGGGGGGGGGGGGGGCGCGCGCCAGGCGGGGCGGGGCGGGGCGAGGGGCGGGGCGGGGCGAGGCGGAGAG
GTGCGGCGGCAGCCAATCAGAGCGGCGCGCTCCGAAAGTTTCCTTTTATGGCGAGGCGGCGGCGGCGGCG
GCCCTATAAAAAGCGAAGCGCGCGGCGGGCGGGAGTCGCTGCGTTGCCTTCGCCCCGTGCCCCGCTCCGC
GCCGCCTCGCGCCGCCCGCCCCGGCTCTGACTGACCGCGTTACTCCCACAGGTGAGCGGGCGGGACGGCC
CTTCTCCTCCGGGCTGTAATTAGCGCTTGGTTTAATGACGGCTCGTTTCTTTTCTGTGGCTGCGTGAAAG
CCTTAAAGGGCTCCGGGAGGGCCCTTTGTGCGGGGGGGAGCGGCTCGGGGGGTGCGTGCGTGTGTGTGTG
CGTGGGGAGCGCCGCGTGCGGCCCGCGCTGCCCGGCGGCTGTGAGCGCTGCGGGCGCGGCGCGGGGCTTT
GTGCGCTCCGCGTGTGCGCGAGGGGAGCGCGGCCGGGGGCGGTGCCCCGCGGTGCGGGGGGGCTGCGAGG
GGAACAAAGGCTGCGTGCGGGGTGTGTGCGTGGGGGGGTGAGCAGGGGGTGTGGGCGCGGCGGTCGGGCT
GTAACCCCCCCCTGCACCCCCCTCCCCGAGTTGCTGAGCACGGCCCGGCTTCGGGTGCGGGGCTCCGTGC
GGGGCGTGGCGCGGGGCTCGCCGTGCCGGGCGGGGGGTGGCGGCAGGTGGGGGTGCCGGGCGGGGCGGGG
CCGCCTCGGGCCGGGGAGGGCTCGGGGGAGGGGCGCGGCGGCCCCGGAGCGCCGGCGGCTGTCGAGGCGC
GGCGAGCCGCAGCCATTGCCTTTTATGGTAATCGTGCGAGAGGGCGCAGGGACTTCCTTTGTCCCAAATC
TGGCGGAGCCGAAATCTGGGAGGCGCCGCCGCACCCCCTCTAGCGGGCGCGGGCGAAGCGGTGCGGCGCC
GGCAGGAAGGAAATGGGCGGGGAGGGCCTTCGTGCGTCGCCGCGCCGCCGTCCCCTTCTCCATCTCCAGC
CTCGGGGCTGCCGCAGGGGGACGGCTGCCTTCGGGGGGGACGGGGCAGGGCGGGGTTCGGCTTCTGGCGT
GTGACCGGCGGCTCTAGAGCCTCTGCTAACCATGTTCATGCCTTCTTCTTTTTCCTACAGCTCCTGGGCA
ACGTGCTGGTTATTGTGCTGTCTCATCATTTTGGCAAAGAATTGATGGTGAGCAAGGGCGAGGAGGATAA
CATGGCCATCATCAAGGAGTTCATGCGCTTCAAGGTGCACATGGAGGGCTCCGTGAACGGCCACGAGTTC
GAGATCGAGGGCGAGGGCGAGGGCCGCCCCTACGAGGGCACCCAGACCGCCAAGCTGAAGGTGACCAAGG
GTGGCCCCCTGCCCTTCGCCTGGGACATCCTGTCCCCTCAGTTCATGTACGGCTCCAAGGCCTACGTGAA
GCACCCCGCCGACATCCCCGACTACTTGAAGCTGTCCTTCCCCGAGGGCTTCAAGTGGGAGCGCGTGATG
AACTTCGAGGACGGCGGCGTGGTGACCGTGACCCAGGACTCCTCCCTGCAGGACGGCGAGTTCATCTACA
AGGTGAAGCTGCGCGGCACCAACTTCCCCTCCGACGGCCCCGTAATGCAGAAGAAGACCATGGGCTGGGA
GGCCTCCTCCGAGCGGATGTACCCCGAGGACGGCGCCCTGAAGGGCGAGATCAAGCAGAGGCTGAAGCTG
AAGGACGGCGGCCACTACGACGCTGAGGTCAAGACCACCTACAAGGCCAAGAAGCCCGTGCAGCTGCCCG
GCGCCTACAACGTCAACATCAAGTTGGACATCACCTCCCACAACGAGGACTACACCATCGTGGAACAGTA
CGAACGCGCCGAGGGCCGCCACTCCACCGGCGGCATGGACGAGCTGTACAAGTAAGCGGCCTGGAGGCTT
GCTGAAGGCTGTATGCTGAAATCGCTGATTTGTGTAGTCGTTTTGGCCACTGACTGACGACTACACATCA
GCGATTTCAGGACACAAGGCCTGTTACTAGCACTCACATGGAACAAATGCGGCCGCACTCCTCAGGTGCA
GGCTGCCTATCAGAAGGTGGTGGCTGGTGTGGCCAATGCCCTGGCTCACAAATACCACTGAGATCTTTTT
CCCTCTGCCAAAAATTATGGGGACATCATGAAGCCCCTTGAGCATCTGACTTCTGGCTAATAAAGGAAAT
TTATTTTCATTGCAATAGTGTGTTGGAATTTTTTGTGTCTCTCACTCGGAAGGACATATGGGAGGGCAAA
TCATTTAAAACATCAGAATGAGTATTTGGTTTAGAGTTTGGCAACATATGCCCATATGCTGGCTGCCATG
AACAAAGGTTGGCTATAAAGAGGTCATCAGTATATGAAACAGCCCCCTGCTGTCCATTCCTTATTCCATA
GAAAAGCCTTGACTTGAGGTTAGATTTTTTTTATATTTTGTTTTGTGTTATTTTTTTCTTTAACATCCCT
AAAATTTTCCTTACATGTTTTACTAGCCAGATTTTTCCTCCTCTCCTGACTACTCCCAGTCATAGCTGTC
CCTCTTCTCTTATGGAGATCCCTCGACCTGCAGCCCAAGCTTGGCGTAATCATGGTCATAGCTGTTTCCT
GTGTGAAATTGTTATCCGCTCACAATTCCACACAACATACGAGCCGGAAGCATAAAGTGTAAAGCCTGGG
GTGCCTAATGAGTGAGCTAACTCACATTAATTGCGTTGCGCTCACTGCCCGCTTTCCAGTCGGGAAACCT
GTCGTGCCAGCGGATCCGCATCTCAATTAGTCAGCAACCATAGTCCCGCCCCTAACTCCGCCCATCCCGC
CCCTAACTCCGCCCAGTTCCGCCCATTCTCCGCCCCATGGCTGACTAATTTTTTTTATTTATGCAGAGGC
CGAGGCCGCCTCGGCCTCTGAGCTATTCCAGAAGTAGTGAGGAGGCTTTTTTGGAGGCCTAGGCTTTTGC
AAAAAGCTAACTTGTTTATTGCAGCTTATAATGGTTACAAATAAAGCAATAGCATCACAAATTTCACAAA
TAAAGCATTTTTTTCACTGCATTCTAGTTGTGGTTTGTCCAAACTCATCAATGTATCTTATCATGTCTGG
ATCCGCTGCATTAATGAATCGGCCAACGCGCGGGGAGAGGCGGTTTGCGTATTGGGCGCTCTTCCGCTTC
CTCGCTCACTGACTCGCTGCGCTCGGTCGTTCGGCTGCGGCGAGCGGTATCAGCTCACTCAAAGGCGGTA
ATACGGTTATCCACAGAATCAGGGGATAACGCAGGAAAGAACATGTGAGCAAAAGGCCAGCAAAAGGCCA
GGAACCGTAAAAAGGCCGCGTTGCTGGCGTTTTTCCATAGGCTCCGCCCCCCTGACGAGCATCACAAAAA
TCGACGCTCAAGTCAGAGGTGGCGAAACCCGACAGGACTATAAAGATACCAGGCGTTTCCCCCTGGAAGC
TCCCTCGTGCGCTCTCCTGTTCCGACCCTGCCGCTTACCGGATACCTGTCCGCCTTTCTCCCTTCGGGAA
GCGTGGCGCTTTCTCAATGCTCACGCTGTAGGTATCTCAGTTCGGTGTAGGTCGTTCGCTCCAAGCTGGG
CTGTGTGCACGAACCCCCCGTTCAGCCCGACCGCTGCGCCTTATCCGGTAACTATCGTCTTGAGTCCAAC
CCGGTAAGACACGACTTATCGCCACTGGCAGCAGCCACTGGTAACAGGATTAGCAGAGCGAGGTATGTAG
GCGGTGCTACAGAGTTCTTGAAGTGGTGGCCTAACTACGGCTACACTAGAAGGACAGTATTTGGTATCTG
CGCTCTGCTGAAGCCAGTTACCTTCGGAAAAAGAGTTGGTAGCTCTTGATCCGGCAAACAAACCACCGCT
GGTAGCGGTGGTTTTTTTGTTTGCAAGCAGCAGATTACGCGCAGAAAAAAAGGATCTCAAGAAGATCCTT
TGATCTTTTCTACGGGGTCTGACGCTCAGTGGAACGAAAACTCACGTTAAGGGATTTTGGTCATGAGATT
ATCAAAAAGGATCTTCACCTAGATCCTTTTAAATTAAAAATGAAGTTTTAAATCAATCTAAAGTATATAT
GAGTAAACTTGGTCTGACAGTTACCAATGCTTAATCAGTGAGGCACCTATCTCAGCGATCTGTCTATTTC
GTTCATCCATAGTTGCCTGACTCCCCGTCGTGTAGATAACTACGATACGGGAGGGCTTACCATCTGGCCC
CAGTGCTGCAATGATACCGCGAGACCCACGCTCACCGGCTCCAGATTTATCAGCAATAAACCAGCCAGCC
GGAAGGGCCGAGCGCAGAAGTGGTCCTGCAACTTTATCCGCCTCCATCCAGTCTATTAATTGTTGCCGGG
AAGCTAGAGTAAGTAGTTCGCCAGTTAATAGTTTGCGCAACGTTGTTGCCATTGCTACAGGCATCGTGGT
GTCACGCTCGTCGTTTGGTATGGCTTCATTCAGCTCCGGTTCCCAACGATCAAGGCGAGTTACATGATCC
CCCATGTTGTGCAAAAAAGCGGTTAGCTCCTTCGGTCCTCCGATCGTTGTCAGAAGTAAGTTGGCCGCAG
TGTTATCACTCATGGTTATGGCAGCACTGCATAATTCTCTTACTGTCATGCCATCCGTAAGATGCTTTTC
TGTGACTGGTGAGTACTCAACCAAGTCATTCTGAGAATAGTGTATGCGGCGACCGAGTTGCTCTTGCCCG
GCGTCAATACGGGATAATACCGCGCCACATAGCAGAACTTTAAAAGTGCTCATCATTGGAAAACGTTCTT
CGGGGCGAAAACTCTCAAGGATCTTACCGCTGTTGAGATCCAGTTCGATGTAACCCACTCGTGCACCCAA
CTGATCTTCAGCATCTTTTACTTTCACCAGCGTTTCTGGGTGAGCASAAACAGGAAGGCAAAATGCCGCA
AAAAAGGGAATAAGGGCGACACGGAAATGTTGAATACTCATACTCTTCCTTTTTCAATATTATTGAAGCA
TTTATCAGGGTTATTGTCTCATGAGCGGATACATATTTGAATGTATTTAGAAAAATAAACAAATAGGGGT
TCCGCGCACATTTCCCCGAAAAGTGCCACCTG
