>Addgene plasmid #73978 | CAG-mCherry-LacZshRNA | addgene partial sequence | sequence record 141421 | M13pUC-Rev 5'-AGCGGATAACAATTTCACACAGG-3'
ATGATTACGCCAAGCTTGGGCTGCAGGTCGAGGGATCTCCATAAGAGAAGAGGGACAGCTATGACTGGGA
GTAGTCAGGAGAGGAGGAAAAATCTGGCTAGTAAAACATGTAAGGAAAATTTTAGGGATGTTAAAGAAAA
AAATAACACAAAACAAAATATAAAAAAAATCTAACCTCAAGTCAAGGCTTTTCTATGGAATAAGGAATGG
ACAGCAGGGGGCTGTTTCATATACTGATGACCTCTTTATAGCCAACCTTTGTTCATGGCAGCCAGCATAT
GGGCATATGTTGCCAAACTCTAAACCAAATACTCATTCTGATGTTTTAAATGATTTGCCCTCCCATATGT
CCTTCCGAGTGAGAGACACAAAAAATTCCAACACACTATTGCAATGAAAATAAATTTCCTTTATTAGCCA
GAAGTCAGATGCTCAAGGGGCTTCATGATGTCCCCATAATTTTTGGCAGAGGGAAAAAGATCTCAGTGGT
ATTTGTGAGCCAGGGCATTGGCCACACCAGCCACCACCTTCTGATAGGCAGCCTGCACCTGAGGAGTGCG
GCCGCATTTGTTCCATGTGAGTGCTAGTAACAGGCCTTGTGTCCTGAAATCGCTGATGTGTAGTCGTCAG
TCAGTGGCCAAAACGACTACACAAATCAGCGATTTCAGCATACAGCCTTCAGCAAGCCTCCAGGCCGCTT
ACTTGTACAGCTCGTCCATGCCGCCGGTGGAGTGGCGGCCCTCGGCGCGTTCGTACTGTTCCACGATGGT
GTAGTCCTCGTTGTGGGAGGTGATGTCCAACTTGATGTTGACGTTGTAGGCGCCGGGCAGCTGCACGGGC
TTCTTGGCCTTGTAGGTGGTCTTGACCTCAGCGTCGTAGTGGCCGCCGTCCTTCAGCTTCAGCCTCTGCT
TGATCTCGCCCTTCAGGGCGCCGTCCTCGGGGTACATCCGCTCGGAGGAGGCCTCCCAGCCCATGGTCTT
CTT
