>Addgene plasmid #73978 | CAG-mCherry-LacZshRNA | addgene partial sequence | sequence record 141423 | pCAG-F 5'-GCAACGTGCTGGTTATTGTG-3'
AATTGATGGTGAGCAAGGGCGAGGAGGATAACATGGCCATCATCAAGGAGTTCATGCGCTTCAAGGTGCA
CATGGAGGGCTCCGTGAACGGCCACGAGTTCGAGATCGAGGGCGAGGGCGAGGGCCGCCCCTACGAGGGC
ACCCAGACCGCCAAGCTGAAGGTGACCAAGGGTGGCCCCCTGCCCTTCGCCTGGGACATCCTGTCCCCTC
AGTTCATGTACGGCTCCAAGGCCTACGTGAAGCACCCCGCCGACATCCCCGACTACTTGAAGCTGTCCTT
CCCCGAGGGCTTCAAGTGGGAGCGCGTGATGAACTTCGAGGACGGCGGCGTGGTGACCGTGACCCAGGAC
TCCTCCCTGCAGGACGGCGAGTTCATCTACAAGGTGAAGCTGCGCGGCACCAACTTCCCCTCCGACGGCC
CCGTAATGCAGAAGAAGACCATGGGCTGGGAGGCCTCCTCCGAGCGGATGTACCCCGAGGACGGCGCCCT
GAAGGGCGAGATCAAGCAGAGGCTGAAGCTGAAGGACGGCGGCCACTACGACGCTGAGGTCAAGACCACC
TACAAGGCCAAGAAGCCCGTGCAGCTGCCCGGCGCCTACAACGTCAACATCAAGTTGGACATCACCTCCC
ACAACGAGGACTACACCATCGTGGAACAGTACGAACGCGCCGAGGGCCGCCACTCCACCGGCGGCATGGA
CGAGCTGTACAAGTAAGCGGCCTGGAGGCTTGCTGAAGGCTGTATGCTGAAATCGCTGATTTGTGTAGTC
GTTTTGGCCACTGACTGACGACTACACATCAGCGATTTCAGGACACAAGGCCTGTTACTAGCACTCACAT
GGAACAAATGCGGCCGCACTCCTCAGGTGCAGGCTGCCTATCAGAAGGTGGTGGCTGGTGTGGCCAATGC
CCTGGCTCACAAATACCACTGAGATCTTTTTCCCTCTGCCAAAAATTATGGGGACATCATGAAGCCCC
